Addgene plasmid #142673: TFORF0673
Purpose: Lentiviral vector for overexpressing transcription factor ORFs with unique 24-bp barcodes. Barcodes facilitate identification of transcription factors in pooled screens.
Depositing lab: Feng Zhang. Depositing organization: Broad Institute. Publication: A transcription factor atlas of directed differentiation. Joung J, Ma S, Tay T, Geiger-Schuller KR, Kirchgatterer PC, Verdine VK, Guo B, Arias-Garcia MA, Allen WE, Singh A, Kuksenko O, Abudayyeh OO, Gootenberg JS, Fu Z, Macrae RK, Buenrostro JD, Regev A, Zhang F. Cell. 2023 Jan 5;186(1):209-229.e26. doi: 10.1016/j.cell.2022.11.026. PubMed 36608654.
Backbone
  Vector backbone: pLX_TRC317
  Backbone manufacturer: Broad Institute Genetic Perturbation Platform
  Backbone size w/o insert (bp): 8264
  Vector type: Mammalian Expression, Lentiviral
  Selectable markers: Puromycin
Growth in bacteria
  Bacterial resistance: Ampicillin, 100 μg/mL
  Growth temperature: 37°C
  Growth strain: NEB Stable
  Copy number: High Copy
Gene/Insert
  Gene/Insert name: ZNF827
  Species: H. sapiens (human)
  Insert size (bp): 3335
  Entrez Gene: ZNF827
  Promoter: EF1a
  Cloning method: Unknown
  Sequencing primers: 5′ GGGTGGAGACTGAAGTTAGGCCAG; 3′ CACATAGCGTAAAAGGAGCAACATAG
Terms and licenses: Academic/Nonprofit Terms; Industry Terms: Not Available to Industry
Depositor comments: NM_178835,XM_017007772,XM_017007774,XM_017007773,XM_017007775,ENST00000379448 . The transcription factor ORF portion of this plasmid was synthesized by Genewiz. Please test multiple small colonies in case of plasmid recombination. To make this collection available in a timely manner, a portion of this collection was not fully sequenced by Addgene. If an Addgene verified full plasmid sequence is not available, please contact us prior to placing an order to request the full sequence.
How to cite: TFORF0673 was a gift from Feng Zhang (Addgene plasmid # 142673 ; http://n2t.net/addgene:142673 ; RRID:Addgene_142673)
