[The description below was written by a language model from this plasmid's Addgene catalogue record and pLannotate feature annotations shown in this document.]
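Description:
TFORF0673 is a lentiviral mammalian expression plasmid built on the pLX_TRC317 backbone and carrying the human zinc finger protein ZNF827 as its insert. It belongs to a barcoded transcription factor ORF collection. In bacteria it is maintained through a high-copy ColE1/pUC-type origin and selected with ampicillin via the β-lactamase gene. An f1 origin and remnants of a lac/lacZα cloning region flanked by T3 and T7 promoters are also present in the backbone. The sequenced record is 11,599 nt, consistent with the stated backbone and insert sizes. The depositor notes that the plasmid can recombine, as is common for LTR-containing vectors.

The viral portion follows a third-generation, self-inactivating design. An RSV promoter drives a truncated HIV-1 5' LTR, followed by the Ψ packaging signal with a gag fragment, the Rev response element for Rev-dependent export of the genomic RNA, a cPPT/CTS, and a ΔU3 3' LTR followed by an SV40 polyadenylation signal. Within the transfer region there are two expression units. An SV40 early promoter/origin drives puromycin N-acetyltransferase for selecting transduced cells, and downstream the constitutive EF-1α promoter drives the ZNF827 ORF. A WPRE after the ORF enhances transcript stability and expression.

According to the record, each construct in the collection carries a unique 24-bp barcode. The feature table does not annotate the barcode, so its position cannot be stated from the record; a short U6 promoter fragment is annotated between the ORF and the WPRE. The construct is intended for overexpressing ZNF827, either individually or in pooled screens where the barcode identifies which factor a cell received, as in directed differentiation studies.
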