Features (pLannotate 1.2.2; 31 found; start..end, strand, type, name):
      5..231     +  promoter       RSV promoter: Rous sarcoma virus enhancer/promoter
    232..412     +  LTR            5' LTR (truncated): truncated 5' long terminal repeat (LTR) from HIV-1
    459..584     +  misc_feature   HIV-1 Ψ: packaging signal of human immunodeficiency virus type 1
    568..931     +  CDS            HIV-1 gag (fragment): gag protein from human immunodeficiency virus 1; gag
   1077..1310    +  misc_feature   RRE: The Rev response element (RRE) of HIV-1 allows for Rev-dependent mRNA export from the nucleus to the cytoplasm.
   1687..1713    +  CDS            Rev (fragment): human immunodeficiency virus 1 (HIV-1) Rev protein; rev; enhances nuclear export of unspliced and incompletely spliced viral mRNAs
   1720..1743    +  promoter       SV40 promoter (fragment): SV40 early promoter
   1744..1815    +  promoter       SV40 promoter (fragment): SV40 enhancer and early promoter
   1839..1974    +  rep_origin     SV40 ori: SV40 origin of replication
   2020..2616    +  CDS            PuroR (fragment): puromycin N-acetyltransferase; pac from Streptomyces; confers resistance to puromycin
   2665..2782    +  misc_feature   cPPT/CTS: central polypurine tract and central termination sequence of HIV-1
   2847..2913    +  CDS            small t antigen (fragment): SV40 (simian virus 40) small t antigen
   2920..4098    +  promoter       EF-1α promoter: strong constitutive promoter for human elongation factor EF-1α
   4115..7342    +  CDS            ZNF827: ZN827_HUMAN - Experimental evidence at protein level: Swiss-Prot protein existence level 1. May be involved in transcriptional regulation. From Homo sapiens (Human).
   7361..7414    +  promoter       U6 promoter (fragment): RNA polymerase III promoter for human U6 snRNA
   7456..8044    +  misc_feature   WPRE: woodchuck hepatitis virus posttranscriptional regulatory element
   8095..8114    +  misc_feature   cPPT/CTS (fragment): central polypurine tract and central termination sequence of HIV-1
   8116..8349    +  LTR            3' LTR (ΔU3): self-inactivating 3' long terminal repeat (LTR) from HIV-1
   8427..8548    +  polyA_signal   SV40 poly(A) signal: SV40 polyadenylation signal
   8588..8723    +  rep_origin     SV40 ori: SV40 origin of replication
   8744..8762    -  promoter       T7 promoter: promoter for bacteriophage T7 RNA polymerase
   8770..8925    +  CDS            lacZα (fragment): LacZα fragment of β-galactosidase; lacZ fragment
   8930..9358    +  rep_origin     f1 ori (sequence partly withheld): f1 bacteriophage origin of replication; arrow indicates direction of (+) strand synthesis
   9411..9515    +  promoter       AmpR promoter: bla
   9516..10376   +  CDS            AmpR: β-lactamase; bla; confers resistance to ampicillin, carbenicillin, and related antibiotics
  10547..11135   +  rep_origin     ori: high-copy-number ColE1/pMB1/pBR322/pUC origin of replication
  11318..11410   +  CDS            lacI (fragment): lac repressor; lacI; The lac repressor binds to the lac operator to inhibit transcription in E. coli. This inhibition can be relieved by adding lactose or isopropyl-β-D-thiogalactopyranoside (IPTG).
  11423..11444   +  protein_bind   CAP binding site: CAP binding activates transcription in the presence of cAMP. E. coli catabolite activator protein
  11459..11489   +  promoter       lac promoter: promoter for the E. coli lac operon
  11493..11515   +  protein_bind   lac operator (fragment): The lac repressor binds to the lac operator to inhibit transcription in E. coli. This inhibition can be relieved by adding lactose or isopropyl-β-D-thiogalactopyranoside (IPTG). lac repressor encoded by lacI
  11558..11576   +  promoter       T3 promoter: promoter for bacteriophage T3 RNA polymerase
>Addgene plasmid #142673 | TFORF0673 | addgene full sequence | sequence record 397764 | Addgene NGS Result
TTAATGTAGTCTTATGCAATACTCTTGTAGTCTTGCAACATGGTAACGATGAGTTAGCAACATGCCTTAC
AAGGAGAGAAAAAGCACCGTGCATGCCGATTGGTGGAAGTAAGGTGGTACGATCGTGCCTTATTAGGAAG
GCAACAGACGGGTCTGACATGGATTGGACGAACCACTGAATTGCCGCATTGCAGAGATATTGTATTTAAG
TGCCTAGCTCGATACATAAACGGGTCTCTCTGGTTAGACCAGATCTGAGCCTGGGAGCTCTCTGGCTAAC
TAGGGAACCCACTGCTTAAGCCTCAATAAAGCTTGCCTTGAGTGCTTCAAGTAGTGTGTGCCCGTCTGTT
GTGTGACTCTGGTAACTAGAGATCCCTCAGACCCTTTTAGTCAGTGTGGAAAATCTCTAGCAGTGGCGCC
CGAACAGGGACTTGAAAGCGAAAGGGAAACCAGAGGAGCTCTCTCGACGCAGGACTCGGCTTGCTGAAGC
GCGCACGGCAAGAGGCGAGGGGCGGCGACTGGTGAGTACGCCAAAAATTTTGACTAGCGGAGGCTAGAAG
GAGAGAGATGGGTGCGAGAGCGTCAGTATTAAGCGGGGGAGAATTAGATCGCGATGGGAAAAAATTCGGT
TAAGGCCAGGGGGAAAGAAAAAATATAAATTAAAACATATAGTATGGGCAAGCAGGGAGCTAGAACGATT
CGCAGTTAATCCTGGCCTGTTAGAAACATCAGAAGGCTGTAGACAAATACTGGGACAGCTACAACCATCC
CTTCAGACAGGATCAGAAGAACTTAGATCATTATATAATACAGTAGCAACCCTCTATTGTGTGCATCAAA
GGATAGAGATAAAAGACACCAAGGAAGCTTTAGACAAGATAGAGGAAGAGCAAAACAAAAGTAAGACCAC
CGCACAGCAAGCGGCCGCTGATCTTCAGACCTGGAGGAGGAGATATGAGGGACAATTGGAGAAGTGAATT
ATATAAATATAAAGTAGTAAAAATTGAACCATTAGGAGTAGCACCCACCAAGGCAAAGAGAAGAGTGGTG
CAGAGAGAAAAAAGAGCAGTGGGAATAGGAGCTTTGTTCCTTGGGTTCTTGGGAGCAGCAGGAAGCACTA
TGGGCGCAGCGTCAATGACGCTGACGGTACAGGCCAGACAATTATTGTCTGGTATAGTGCAGCAGCAGAA
CAATTTGCTGAGGGCTATTGAGGCGCAACAGCATCTGTTGCAACTCACAGTCTGGGGCATCAAGCAGCTC
CAGGCAAGAATCCTGGCTGTGGAAAGATACCTAAAGGATCAACAGCTCCTGGGGATTTGGGGTTGCTCTG
GAAAACTCATTTGCACCACTGCTGTGCCTTGGAATGCTAGTTGGAGTAATAAATCTCTGGAACAGATTTG
GAATCACACGACCTGGATGGAGTGGGACAGAGAAATTAACAATTACACAAGCTTAATACACTCCTTAATT
GAAGAATCGCAAAACCAGCAAGAAAAGAATGAACAAGAATTATTGGAATTAGATAAATGGGCAAGTTTGT
GGAATTGGTTTAACATAACAAATTGGCTGTGGTATATAAAATTATTCATAATGATAGTAGGAGGCTTGGT
AGGTTTAAGAATAGTTTTTGCTGTACTTTCTATAGTGAATAGAGTTAGGCAGGGATATTCACCATTATCG
TTTCAGACCCACCTCCCAACCCCGAGGGGACCCATGCATTGCATCTCAATTAGTCAGCAACCAGGTGTGG
AAAGTCCCCAGGCTCCCCAGCAGGCAGAAGTATGCAAAGCATGCGTCTCAATTAGTCAGCAACCATAGTC
CCGCCCCTAACTCCGCCCATCCCGCCCCTAACTCCGCCCAGTTCCGCCCATTCTCCGCCCCATGGCTGAC
TAATTTTTTTTATTTATGCAGAGGCCGAGGCCGCCTCGGCCTCTGAGCTATTCCAGAAGTAGTGAGGAGG
CTTTTTTGGAGGCCTAGGCTTTTGCAAAAAGCTTTCTAGAGGTACCACCGGAGCTTACCATGACCGAGTA
CAAGCCCACGGTGCGCCTCGCCACCCGCGACGACGTCCCCAGGGCCGTACGCACCCTCGCCGCCGCGTTC
GCCGACTACCCCGCCACGCGCCACACCGTCGATCCGGACCGCCACATCGAGCGGGTCACCGAGCTGCAAG
AACTCTTCCTCACGCGCGTCGGGCTCGACATCGGCAAGGTGTGGGTCGCGGACGACGGCGCCGCCGTGGC
GGTCTGGACCACGCCGGAGAGCGTCGAAGCGGGGGCGGTGTTCGCCGAGATCGGCCCGCGCATGGCCGAG
TTGAGCGGTTCCCGGCTGGCCGCGCAGCAACAGATGGAAGGCCTCCTGGCGCCGCACCGGCCCAAGGAGC
CCGCGTGGTTCCTGGCCACCGTCGGCGTCTCGCCCGACCACCAGGGCAAGGGTCTGGGCAGCGCCGTCGT
GCTCCCCGGAGTGGAGGCGGCCGAGCGCGCCGGGGTGCCCGCCTTCCTGGAGACCTCCGCGCCCCGCAAC
CTCCCCTTCTACGAGCGGCTCGGCTTCACCGTCACCGCCGACGTCGAGGTGCCCGAAGGACCGCGCACCT
GGTGCATGACCCGCAAGCCCGGTGCCAGTTAACGAATTCTAGATCTTGAGACAAATGGCAGTATTCATCC
ACAATTTTAAAAGAAAAGGGGGGATTGGGGGGTACAGTGCAGGGGAAAGAATAGTAGACATAATAGCAAC
AGACATACAAACTAAAGAATTACAAAAACAAATTACAAAAATTCAAAATTTTCGGGTTTATTACAGGGAC
AGCAGAGATCCACTTTGGCGCCGGCTCGAGGCCTGCAGGTGCAAAGATGGATAAAGTTTTAAACAGAGAG
GAATCTTTGCAGCTAATGGACCTTCTAGGTCTTGAAAGGAGTGGGAATTGGCTCCGGTGCCCGTCAGTGG
GCAGAGCGCACATCGCCCACAGTCCCCGAGAAGTTGGGGGGAGGGGTCGGCAATTGAACCGGTGCCTAGA
GAAGGTGGCGCGGGGTAAACTGGGAAAGTGATGTCGTGTACTGGCTCCGCCTTTTTCCCGAGGGTGGGGG
AGAACCGTATATAAGTGCAGTAGTCGCCGTGAACGTTCTTTTTCGCAACGGGTTTGCCGCCAGAACACAG
GTAAGTGCCGTGTGTGGTTCCCGCGGGCCTGGCCTCTTTACGGGTTATGGCCCTTGCGTGCCTTGAATTA
CTTCCACCTGGCTGCAGTACGTGATTCTTGATCCCGAGCTTCGGGTTGGAAGTGGGTGGGAGAGTTCGAG
GCCTTGCGCTTAAGGAGCCCCTTCGCCTCGTGCTTGAGTTGAGGCCTGGCCTGGGCGCTGGGGCCGCCGC
GTGCGAATCTGGTGGCACCTTCGCGCCTGTCTCGCTGCTTTCGATAAGTCTCTAGCCATTTAAAATTTTT
GATGACCTGCTGCGACGCTTTTTTTCTGGCAAGATAGTCTTGTAAATGCGGGCCAAGATCTGCACACTGG
TATTTCGGTTTTTGGGGCCGCGGGCGGCGACGGGGCCCGTGCGTCCCAGCGCACATGTTCGGCGAGGCGG
GGCCTGCGAGCGCGGCCACCGAGAATCGGACGGGGGTAGTCTCAAGCTGGCCGGCCTGCTCTGGTGCCTG
GCCTCGCGCCGCCGTGTATCGCCCCGCCCTGGGCGGCAAGGCTGGCCCGGTCGGCACCAGTTGCGTGAGC
GGAAAGATGGCCGCTTCCCGGCCCTGCTGCAGGGAGCTCAAAATGGAGGACGCGGCGCTCGGGAGAGCGG
GCGGGTGAGTCACCCACACAAAGGAAAAGGGCCTTTCCGTCCTCAGCCGTCGCTTCATGTGACTCCACGG
AGTACCGGGCGCCGTCCAGGCACCTCGATTAGTTCTCGAGCTTTTGGAGTACGTCGTCTTTAGGTTGGGG
GGAGGGGTTTTATGCGATGGAGTTTCCCCACACTGAGTGGGTGGAGACTGAAGTTAGGCCAGCTTGGCAC
TTGATGTAATTCTCCTTGGAATTTGCCCTTTTTGAGTTTGGATCTTGGTTCATTCTCAAGCCTCAGACAG
TGGTTCAAAGTTTTTTTCTTCCATTTCAGGTGTCGTGAGGCTAGCACCGCCACCATGCCCAGGAGGAAGC
AGGAGCAGCCCAAGCGCCTTCCCTCACATGTTAGTAGGCAGGAAGAGGCGGAGGGAGAGCTCAGTGAAGG
AGAACACTGGTATGGAAACTCTTCAGAGACTCCGTCAGAAGCATCCTATGGGGAAGTCCAGGAGAACTAT
AAGTTGTCTCTGGAGGACCGGATCCAGGAGCAGTCCACGTCCCCGGACACCTCCTTGGGAAGCACGACTC
CCAGCAGCCACACGTTGGAGCTGGTGGCACTGGACAGTGAGGTCCTGCGAGACTCACTGCAGTGTCAAGA
TCACCTTTCCCCGGGAGTGTCTTCTTTGTGTGACGATGACCCAGGCTCCAACAAGCCCCTGAGCAGCAAT
TTGAGGCGGCTGCTGGAGGCTGGTTCCCTCAAACTCGATGCTGCAGCCACGGCTAATGGCAGAGTGGAGT
CCCCCGTAAACGTTGGCTCGAACCTCTCCTTTTCCCCGCCTTCCCACCACGCCCAGCAGCTCAGTGTTCT
GGCCAGGAAGTTGGCCGAGAAGCAGGAACAGAATGACCAATACACTCCAAGTAACCGTTTTATATGGAAT
CAAGGTAAGTGGTTGCCAAACTCAACCACCACCTGCAGCTTGTCTCCGGATTCAGCCATCCTAAAACTGA
AAGCTGCAGCCAATGCCGTTCTGCAGGACAAATCTCTCACCAGGACTGAGGAGACCATGCGATTTGAGTC
CTTTTCCTCCCCTTTTAGCTCCCAGTCTGCCAGTTCTACCTTGGCCGCTTTGTCCAAGAAGGTCAGTGAA
AGAAGTTTGACTCCTGGTCAGGAGCACCCTCCACCGGCCAGCTCCTTCCTTTCCCTGGCTTCTATGACCT
CCTCAGCGGCCCTTCTGAAGGAGGTGGCCGCAAGGGCTGCGGGCAGTCTTCTGGCTGAGAAATCATCGCT
GCTGCCTGAGGACCCTCTACCGCCCCCGCCTTCAGAGAAGAAACCAGAAAAAGTCACTCCGCCACCTCCA
CCGCCACCTCCACCACCTCCACCACCACCACCACAATCCCTGGAATTATTATTACTCCCAGTTCCTAAGG
GAAGAGTTTCTAAACCCTCCAATTCAGCCTCAGAAGAGGAAAGTGGAAAGCCTTTCCAGTGTCCAATATG
TGGTTTGGTTATTAAAAGGAAGAGTTACTGGAAGCGGCACATGGTGATTCACACAGGTTTAAAAAGTCAT
CAGTGTCCGCTCTGTCCATTCCGGTGTGCTCGCAAGGACAATCTCAAATCCCACATGAAGGTTCATCAGC
ACCAGGATCGGGGAGAGACCTTTCAGTGCCAGCTGTGCCCTTTTACTTCCTCACGCCACTTCAGCCTGAA
ACTCCACATGCGTTGCCATCAGCACTTCCTGAGGACAGAAGCCAAGGTGAAGGAGGAGATCCCAGACCCA
GATGTCAAGGGATCTCCCCACCTCAGTGACAGTGCCTGCCTGGGGCAGCAAAGGGAAGGAGGAGGGACAG
AGCTAGTGGGGACCATGATGACGTCTAACACTCCAGAGAGGACTAGCCAGGGAGGGGCTGGCGTCTCGCC
TTTGCTGGTGAAGGAGGAACCCAAGGAAGATAACGGCCTGCCCACCTCCTTTACTTTGAATGCTGCCGAC
AGGCCCGCCAACCACACAAAGCTGAAAGACCCCTCCGAGTATGTGGCCAACAGTGCGTCAGCATTGTTCA
GCCAGGACATCTCTGTTAAGATGGCGTCTGATTTTCTCATGAAGCTGTCAGCTGCAAATCAGAAGGAGCC
CATGAATCTTAATTTTAAAGTGAAAGAGGAGCCTAAGGAAGGGGAGTCCCTAAGCACGACTTTGCCTCGG
TCCAGCTATGTGTTCAGCCCGGAATCTGAAGTGTCAGCCCCAGGCGTCTCTGAGGACGCACTAAAGCCCC
AGGAAGGGAAGGGAAGTGTGCTAAGGCGGGATGTGTCAGTCAAAGCAGCCTCTGAACTTCTCATGAAACT
CTCAGCGGAAAGCTACAAGGAAACACAGATGGTGAAGATTAAAGAGGAACCCATGGAGGTTGACATCCAG
GACTCCCATGTCTCGATATCACCCAGCCGGAATGTTGGCTACAGCACTTTAATCGGGCGAGAGAAAACCG
AACCCTTACAGAAGATGCCAGAGGGCAGAGTACCCCCAGAGAGAAACCTCTTCAGTCAGGATATCTCTGT
GAAAATGGCTTCCGAGCTCCTCTTTCAACTGTCAGAAAAAGTGAGCAAAGAGCACAATCATACAAAAGAA
AACACCATCCGGACCACGACCAGCCCTTTCTTTTCAGAAGACACATTTAGACAATCACCATTCACCTCCA
ATTCAAAAGAACTGCTGCCCAGTGACTCCGTGCTGCACGGAAGAATATCAGCTCCAGAAACAGAAAAGAT
AGTCCTAGAGGCAGGAAATGGATTACCATCCTGGAAATTCAATGACCAGCTTTTTCCCTGTGACGTGTGT
GGGAAAGTGTTTGGCCGACAGCAGACATTGTCCCGACACCTCTCGCTGCACACAGAGGAAAGAAAATACA
AATGCCACTTGTGCCCCTATGCTGCTAAGTGCCGTGCAAATCTGAACCAGCACTTGACCGTCCATTCCGT
GAAGCTGGTGAGTACAGACACCGAGGACATTGTCAGCGCCGTCACCTCTGAAGGCAGTGATGGGAAGAAA
CATCCTTATTATTACAGTTGTCACGTGTGTGGATTTGAGACCGAGCTCAATGTCCAGTTTGTCAGCCACA
TGTCACTCCACGTGGACAAGGAGCAGTGGATGTTTTCGATCTGCTGCACTGCCTGCGACTTCGTCACCAT
GGAGGAAGCAGAGATAAAGACTCACATTGGCACCAAGCACACAGGGGAAGACAGGAAGACCCCCAGCGAA
TCAAATAGCCCCTCTTCATCCTCCCTCTCAGCTCTGAGTGATTCAGCCAACAGCAAAGATGATTCAGATG
GCTCCCAGAAAAACAAGGGCGGGAACAATCTGCTGGTCATCTCTGTCATGCCTGGGAGCCAGCCCTCACT
GAACAGTGAGGAAAAGCCAGAGAAAGGGTTCGAATGTGTTTTTTGCAACTTTGTCTGCAAGACGAAGAAC
ATGTTTGAGCGTCATCTGCAGATACACCTCATCACCCGGATGTTTGAGTGTGATGTGTGCCACAAGTTCA
TGAAGACCCCCGAACAGCTGCTGGAGCATAAGAAATGCCACACTGTCCCCACCGGTGGGCTCAAGTAGTA
ATGAACTAGTCCGTAACTTGAAAGTATTTCGATTTCTTGGCTTTATATATCTTGTGGAAAGGACGACTCT
AAGTAGATTAAATCAGGGTAACGCGTTAAGTCGACAATCAACCTCTGGATTACAAAATTTGTGAAAGATT
GACTGGTATTCTTAACTATGTTGCTCCTTTTACGCTATGTGGATACGCTGCTTTAATGCCTTTGTATCAT
GCTATTGCTTCCCGTATGGCTTTCATTTTCTCCTCCTTGTATAAATCCTGGTTGCTGTCTCTTTATGAGG
AGTTGTGGCCCGTTGTCAGGCAACGTGGCGTGGTGTGCACTGTGTTTGCTGACGCAACCCCCACTGGTTG
GGGCATTGCCACCACCTGTCAGCTCCTTTCCGGGACTTTCGCTTTCCCCCTCCCTATTGCCACGGCGGAA
CTCATCGCCGCCTGCCTTGCCCGCTGCTGGACAGGGGCTCGGCTGTTGGGCACTGACAATTCCGTGGTGT
TGTCGGGGAAATCATCGTCCTTTCCTTGGCTGCTCGCCTGTGTTGCCACCTGGATTCTGCGCGGGACGTC
CTTCTGCTACGTCCCTTCGGCCCTCAATCCAGCGGACCTTCCTTCCCGCGGCCTGCTGCCGGCTCTGCGG
CCTCTTCCGCGTCTTCGCCTTCGCCCTCAGACGAGTCGGATCTCCCTTTGGGCCGCCTCCCCGCGTCGAC
TTTAAGACCAATGACTTACAAGGCAGCTGTAGATCTTAGCCACTTTTTAAAAGAAAAGGGGGGACTGGAA
GGGCTAATTCACTCCCAACGAAGACAAGATCTGCTTTTTGCTTGTACTGGGTCTCTCTGGTTAGACCAGA
TCTGAGCCTGGGAGCTCTCTGGCTAACTAGGGAACCCACTGCTTAAGCCTCAATAAAGCTTGCCTTGAGT
GCTTCAAGTAGTGTGTGCCCGTCTGTTGTGTGACTCTGGTAACTAGAGATCCCTCAGACCCTTTTAGTCA
GTGTGGAAAATCTCTAGCAGTACGTATAGTAGTTCATGTCATCTTATTATTCAGTATTTATAACTTGCAA
AGAAATGAATATCAGAGAGTGAGAGGAACTTGTTTATTGCAGCTTATAATGGTTACAAATAAAGCAATAG
CATCACAAATTTCACAAATAAAGCATTTTTTTCACTGCATTCTAGTTGTGGTTTGTCCAAACTCATCAAT
GTATCTTATCATGTCTGGCTCTAGCTATCCCGCCCCTAACTCCGCCCATCCCGCCCCTAACTCCGCCCAG
TTCCGCCCATTCTCCGCCCCATGGCTGACTAATTTTTTTTATTTATGCAGAGGCCGAGGCCGCCTCGGCC
TCTGAGCTATTCCAGAAGTAGTGAGGAGGCTTTTTTGGAGGCCTAGGGACGTACCCAATTCGCCCTATAG
TGAGTCGTATTACGCGCGCTCACTGGCCGTCGTTTTACAACGTCGTGACTGGGAAAACCCTGGCGTTACC
CAACTTAATCGCCTTGCAGCACATCCCCCTTTCGCCAGCTGGCGTAATAGCGAAGAGGCCCGCACCGATC
GCCCTTCCCAACAGTTGCGCAGCCTGAATGGCGAATGGG
[124 nt withheld, positions 8930-9053]
C
[91 nt withheld, positions 9055-9145]
A
[49 nt withheld, positions 9147-9195]
CCTTTGACGTTGGAGTCCACGTTCTTT
[37 nt withheld, positions 9223-9259]
ACCCTATCTCGGTCTATTCTTTTGATTTATAAGGGATTTTGCCGATTTCGGCCTATTGGTTAAAAAATGA
GCTGATTTAACAAAAATTTAACGCGAATTTTAACAAAATATTAACGCTTACAATTTAGGTGGCACTTTTC
GGGGAAATGTGCGCGGAACCCCTATTTGTTTATTTTTCTAAATACATTCAAATATGTATCCGCTCATGAG
ACAATAACCCTGATAAATGCTTCAATAATATTGAAAAAGGAAGAGTATGAGTATTCAACATTTCCGTGTC
GCCCTTATTCCCTTTTTTGCGGCATTTTGCCTTCCTGTTTTTGCTCACCCAGAAACGCTGGTGAAAGTAA
AAGATGCTGAAGATCAGTTGGGTGCACGAGTGGGTTACATCGAACTGGATCTCAACAGCGGTAAGATCCT
TGAGAGTTTTCGCCCCGAAGAACGTTTTCCAATGATGAGCACTTTTAAAGTTCTGCTATGTGGCGCGGTA
TTATCCCGTATTGACGCCGGGCAAGAGCAACTCGGTCGCCGCATACACTATTCTCAGAATGACTTGGTTG
AGTACTCACCAGTCACAGAAAAGCATCTTACGGATGGCATGACAGTAAGAGAATTATGCAGTGCTGCCAT
AACCATGAGTGATAACACTGCGGCCAACTTACTTCTGACAACGATCGGAGGACCGAAGGAGCTAACCGCT
TTTTTGCACAACATGGGGGATCATGTAACTCGCCTTGATCGTTGGGAACCGGAGCTGAATGAAGCCATAC
CAAACGACGAGCGTGACACCACGATGCCTGTAGCAATGGCAACAACGTTGCGCAAACTATTAACTGGCGA
ACTACTTACTCTAGCTTCCCGGCAACAATTAATAGACTGGATGGAGGCGGATAAAGTTGCAGGACCACTT
CTGCGCTCGGCCCTTCCGGCTGGCTGGTTTATTGCTGATAAATCTGGAGCCGGTGAGCGTGGGTCTCGCG
GTATCATTGCAGCACTGGGGCCAGATGGTAAGCCCTCCCGTATCGTAGTTATCTACACGACGGGGAGTCA
GGCAACTATGGATGAACGAAATAGACAGATCGCTGAGATAGGTGCCTCACTGATTAAGCATTGGTAACTG
TCAGACCAAGTTTACTCATATATACTTTAGATTGATTTAAAACTTCATTTTTAATTTAAAAGGATCTAGG
TGAAGATCCTTTTTGATAATCTCATGACCAAAATCCCTTAACGTGAGTTTTCGTTCCACTGAGCGTCAGA
CCCCGTAGAAAAGATCAAAGGATCTTCTTGAGATCCTTTTTTTCTGCGCGTAATCTGCTGCTTGCAAACA
AAAAAACCACCGCTACCAGCGGTGGTTTGTTTGCCGGATCAAGAGCTACCAACTCTTTTTCCGAAGGTAA
CTGGCTTCAGCAGAGCGCAGATACCAAATACTGTTCTTCTAGTGTAGCCGTAGTTAGGCCACCACTTCAA
GAACTCTGTAGCACCGCCTACATACCTCGCTCTGCTAATCCTGTTACCAGTGGCTGCTGCCAGTGGCGAT
AAGTCGTGTCTTACCGGGTTGGACTCAAGACGATAGTTACCGGATAAGGCGCAGCGGTCGGGCTGAACGG
GGGGTTCGTGCACACAGCCCAGCTTGGAGCGAACGACCTACACCGAACTGAGATACCTACAGCGTGAGCT
ATGAGAAAGCGCCACGCTTCCCGAAGGGAGAAAGGCGGACAGGTATCCGGTAAGCGGCAGGGTCGGAACA
GGAGAGCGCACGAGGGAGCTTCCAGGGGGAAACGCCTGGTATCTTTATAGTCCTGTCGGGTTTCGCCACC
TCTGACTTGAGCGTCGATTTTTGTGATGCTCGTCAGGGGGGCGGAGCCTATGGAAAAACGCCAGCAACGC
GGCCTTTTTACGGTTCCTGGCCTTTTGCTGGCCTTTTGCTCACATGTTCTTTCCTGCGTTATCCCCTGAT
TCTGTGGATAACCGTATTACCGCCTTTGAGTGAGCTGATACCGCTCGCCGCAGCCGAACGACCGAGCGCA
GCGAGTCAGTGAGCGAGGAAGCGGAAGAGCGCCCAATACGCAAACCGCCTCTCCCCGCGCGTTGGCCGAT
TCATTAATGCAGCTGGCACGACAGGTTTCCCGACTGGAAAGCGGGCAGTGAGCGCAACGCAATTAATGTG
AGTTAGCTCACTCATTAGGCACCCCAGGCTTTACACTTTATGCTTCCGGCTCGTATGTTGTGTGGAATTG
TGAGCGGATAACAATTTCACACAGGAAACAGCTATGACCATGATTACGCCAAGCGCGCAATTAACCCTCA
CTAAAGGGAACAAAAGCTGGAGCTGCAAGC
