>Addgene plasmid #142673 | TFORF0673 | depositor partial sequence | sequence record 280157 | Insert
ACCGCCACCATGCCCAGGAGGAAGCAGGAGCAGCCCAAGCGCCTTCCCTCACATGTTAGTAGGCAGGAAG
AGGCGGAGGGAGAGCTCAGTGAAGGAGAACACTGGTATGGAAACTCTTCAGAGACTCCGTCAGAAGCATC
CTATGGGGAAGTCCAGGAGAACTATAAGTTGTCTCTGGAGGACCGGATCCAGGAGCAGTCCACGTCCCCG
GACACCTCCTTGGGAAGCACGACTCCCAGCAGCCACACGTTGGAGCTGGTGGCACTGGACAGTGAGGTCC
TGCGAGACTCACTGCAGTGTCAAGATCACCTTTCCCCGGGAGTGTCTTCTTTGTGTGACGATGACCCAGG
CTCCAACAAGCCCCTGAGCAGCAATTTGAGGCGGCTGCTGGAGGCTGGTTCCCTCAAACTCGATGCTGCA
GCCACGGCTAATGGCAGAGTGGAGTCCCCCGTAAACGTTGGCTCGAACCTCTCCTTTTCCCCGCCTTCCC
ACCACGCCCAGCAGCTCAGTGTTCTGGCCAGGAAGTTGGCCGAGAAGCAGGAACAGAATGACCAATACAC
TCCAAGTAACCGTTTTATATGGAATCAAGGTAAGTGGTTGCCAAACTCAACCACCACCTGCAGCTTGTCT
CCGGATTCAGCCATCCTAAAACTGAAAGCTGCAGCCAATGCCGTTCTGCAGGACAAATCTCTCACCAGGA
CTGAGGAGACCATGCGATTTGAGTCCTTTTCCTCCCCTTTTAGCTCCCAGTCTGCCAGTTCTACCTTGGC
CGCTTTGTCCAAGAAGGTCAGTGAAAGAAGTTTGACTCCTGGTCAGGAGCACCCTCCACCGGCCAGCTCC
TTCCTTTCCCTGGCTTCTATGACCTCCTCAGCGGCCCTTCTGAAGGAGGTGGCCGCAAGGGCTGCGGGCA
GTCTTCTGGCTGAGAAATCATCGCTGCTGCCTGAGGACCCTCTACCGCCCCCGCCTTCAGAGAAGAAACC
AGAAAAAGTCACTCCGCCACCTCCACCGCCACCTCCACCACCTCCACCACCACCACCACAATCCCTGGAA
TTATTATTACTCCCAGTTCCTAAGGGAAGAGTTTCTAAACCCTCCAATTCAGCCTCAGAAGAGGAAAGTG
GAAAGCCTTTCCAGTGTCCAATATGTGGTTTGGTTATTAAAAGGAAGAGTTACTGGAAGCGGCACATGGT
GATTCACACAGGTTTAAAAAGTCATCAGTGTCCGCTCTGTCCATTCCGGTGTGCTCGCAAGGACAATCTC
AAATCCCACATGAAGGTTCATCAGCACCAGGATCGGGGAGAGACCTTTCAGTGCCAGCTGTGCCCTTTTA
CTTCCTCACGCCACTTCAGCCTGAAACTCCACATGCGTTGCCATCAGCACTTCCTGAGGACAGAAGCCAA
GGTGAAGGAGGAGATCCCAGACCCAGATGTCAAGGGATCTCCCCACCTCAGTGACAGTGCCTGCCTGGGG
CAGCAAAGGGAAGGAGGAGGGACAGAGCTAGTGGGGACCATGATGACGTCTAACACTCCAGAGAGGACTA
GCCAGGGAGGGGCTGGCGTCTCGCCTTTGCTGGTGAAGGAGGAACCCAAGGAAGATAACGGCCTGCCCAC
CTCCTTTACTTTGAATGCTGCCGACAGGCCCGCCAACCACACAAAGCTGAAAGACCCCTCCGAGTATGTG
GCCAACAGTGCGTCAGCATTGTTCAGCCAGGACATCTCTGTTAAGATGGCGTCTGATTTTCTCATGAAGC
TGTCAGCTGCAAATCAGAAGGAGCCCATGAATCTTAATTTTAAAGTGAAAGAGGAGCCTAAGGAAGGGGA
GTCCCTAAGCACGACTTTGCCTCGGTCCAGCTATGTGTTCAGCCCGGAATCTGAAGTGTCAGCCCCAGGC
GTCTCTGAGGACGCACTAAAGCCCCAGGAAGGGAAGGGAAGTGTGCTAAGGCGGGATGTGTCAGTCAAAG
CAGCCTCTGAACTTCTCATGAAACTCTCAGCGGAAAGCTACAAGGAAACACAGATGGTGAAGATTAAAGA
GGAACCCATGGAGGTTGACATCCAGGACTCCCATGTCTCGATATCACCCAGCCGGAATGTTGGCTACAGC
ACTTTAATCGGGCGAGAGAAAACCGAACCCTTACAGAAGATGCCAGAGGGCAGAGTACCCCCAGAGAGAA
ACCTCTTCAGTCAGGATATCTCTGTGAAAATGGCTTCCGAGCTCCTCTTTCAACTGTCAGAAAAAGTGAG
CAAAGAGCACAATCATACAAAAGAAAACACCATCCGGACCACGACCAGCCCTTTCTTTTCAGAAGACACA
TTTAGACAATCACCATTCACCTCCAATTCAAAAGAACTGCTGCCCAGTGACTCCGTGCTGCACGGAAGAA
TATCAGCTCCAGAAACAGAAAAGATAGTCCTAGAGGCAGGAAATGGATTACCATCCTGGAAATTCAATGA
CCAGCTTTTTCCCTGTGACGTGTGTGGGAAAGTGTTTGGCCGACAGCAGACATTGTCCCGACACCTCTCG
CTGCACACAGAGGAAAGAAAATACAAATGCCACTTGTGCCCCTATGCTGCTAAGTGCCGTGCAAATCTGA
ACCAGCACTTGACCGTCCATTCCGTGAAGCTGGTGAGTACAGACACCGAGGACATTGTCAGCGCCGTCAC
CTCTGAAGGCAGTGATGGGAAGAAACATCCTTATTATTACAGTTGTCACGTGTGTGGATTTGAGACCGAG
CTCAATGTCCAGTTTGTCAGCCACATGTCACTCCACGTGGACAAGGAGCAGTGGATGTTTTCGATCTGCT
GCACTGCCTGCGACTTCGTCACCATGGAGGAAGCAGAGATAAAGACTCACATTGGCACCAAGCACACAGG
GGAAGACAGGAAGACCCCCAGCGAATCAAATAGCCCCTCTTCATCCTCCCTCTCAGCTCTGAGTGATTCA
GCCAACAGCAAAGATGATTCAGATGGCTCCCAGAAAAACAAGGGCGGGAACAATCTGCTGGTCATCTCTG
TCATGCCTGGGAGCCAGCCCTCACTGAACAGTGAGGAAAAGCCAGAGAAAGGGTTCGAATGTGTTTTTTG
CAACTTTGTCTGCAAGACGAAGAACATGTTTGAGCGTCATCTGCAGATACACCTCATCACCCGGATGTTT
GAGTGTGATGTGTGCCACAAGTTCATGAAGACCCCCGAACAGCTGCTGGAGCATAAGAAATGCCACACTG
TCCCCACCGGTGGGCTCAAGTAGTAATGAACTAGTCCGTAACTTGAAAGTATTTCGATTTCTTGGCTTTA
TATATCTTGTGGAAAGGACGACTCTAAGTAGATTAAATCAGGGTA
