>Addgene plasmid #142673 | TFORF0673 | depositor partial sequence | sequence record 280158 | Barcode
CTCTAAGTAGATTAAATCAGGGTA
